Addgene plasmid #185991: ORF7a-1x-BioID2 pBabe-puro (SARS-CoV-2)
Purpose: Expresses SARS-CoV-2 ORF7a fused to BioID2 and HA tag
Depositing lab: Kyle Roux. Depositing organization: Sanford Research. Publication: A BioID-Derived Proximity Interactome for SARS-CoV-2 Proteins. May DG, Martin-Sancho L, Anschau V, Liu S, Chrisopulos RJ, Scott KL, Halfmann CT, Diaz Pena R, Pratt D, Campos AR, Roux KJ. Viruses. 2022 Mar 15;14(3). pii: v14030611. doi: 10.3390/v14030611. PubMed 35337019.
Backbone
  Vector backbone: pBabe-puro
  Vector type: Mammalian Expression, Retroviral
  Selectable markers: Puromycin
Growth in bacteria
  Bacterial resistance: Ampicillin, 100 μg/mL
  Growth temperature: 37°C
  Growth strain: NEB Stable
  Copy number: Unknown
Gene/Insert
  Gene/Insert name: SARS-CoV-2 ORF7a
  Species: SARS-CoV-2
  Entrez Gene: ORF7a (a.k.a. GU280_gp07)
  Promoter: LTR
  Tag / fusion protein: BioID2 (C terminal on insert); HA (C terminal on insert)
  Cloning method: Restriction Enzyme; 5′ cloning site BamHI (not destroyed); 3′ cloning site EcoRI (not destroyed)
  Sequencing primers: 5′ pBabeF
Terms and licenses: Academic/Nonprofit Terms; Industry Terms: Not Available to Industry
How to cite: ORF7a-1x-BioID2 pBabe-puro (SARS-CoV-2) was a gift from Kyle Roux (Addgene plasmid # 185991)
