[The description below was written by a language model from this plasmid's Addgene catalogue record and pLannotate feature annotations shown in this document.]
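Description:
ORF7a-1x-BioID2 pBabe-puro (SARS-CoV-2) is a 6,172 nt gammaretroviral mammalian expression plasmid built on the pBabe-puro backbone. It is propagated in E. coli through a high-copy ColE1/pUC-type origin and an ampicillin resistance gene (β-lactamase with its own promoter). The retroviral portion consists of Moloney murine leukemia virus long terminal repeats flanking a packaging signal (Ψ) and a truncated gag segment lacking its start codon. Together these elements allow the transcript to be encapsidated when gag, pol and env are supplied in trans by a packaging cell line. The 3′ LTR region is annotated as a ΔU3-type fragment directly adjoining a full MMLV LTR. This probably reflects split annotation of a single LTR rather than a true self-inactivating design, since the record lists the LTR as the insert's promoter.

The payload, cloned between retained BamHI and EcoRI sites, is the SARS-CoV-2 ORF7a accessory protein coding sequence. It is fused at its C terminus to BioID2, the promiscuous R40G mutant biotin ligase from Aquifex aeolicus, followed by an HA epitope tag according to the catalogue entry; the HA tag was not picked up as a separate feature in the annotation. The short gap between ORF7a and BioID2 is consistent with a linker, which the "1x" in the name may denote, though the record does not define it. Downstream, an SV40 enhancer/early promoter drives puromycin N-acetyltransferase, allowing selection of stably transduced cells.

The construct is intended for proximity-dependent biotinylation. In cells expressing the fusion, proteins near ORF7a become biotinylated and can be captured and identified, and the plasmid was generated as part of a BioID-based proximity interactome survey of SARS-CoV-2 proteins. The HA tag allows detection of the fusion protein.
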