Features (pLannotate 1.2.2; 13 found; start..end, strand, type, name):
    250..524     +  misc_feature   MESV Ψ (fragment): packaging signal of murine embryonic stem cell virus
    591..1007    +  CDS            gag (truncated): truncated Moloney murine leukemia virus (MMLV) gag gene lacking the start codon
   1024..1386    +  CDS            NS7A_SARS2: Experimental evidence at protein level: Swiss-Prot protein existence level 1. Plays a role as antagonist of host tetherin (BST2), disrupting its antiviral effect. Acts by binding to BST2 thereby interfering with its glycosylation. May suppress small interfering RNA (siRNA). May bind to host ITGAL, thereby playing a role in attachment or modulation of leukocytes. From Severe acute respiratory syndrome coronavirus 2 (2019-nCoV) (SARS-CoV-2).
   1414..2109    +  CDS            BioID2: promiscuous R40G mutant of a biotin protein ligase from Aquifex aeolicus (Kim et al., 2016)
   2156..2485    +  promoter       SV40 promoter: SV40 enhancer and early promoter
   2495..3094    +  CDS            PuroR: puromycin N-acetyltransferase; pac from Streptomyces alboniger; confers resistance to puromycin
   3193..3314    +  LTR            3' LTR (ΔU3) (fragment): self-inactivating 3' long terminal repeat (LTR) from Moloney murine leukemia virus
   3315..3784    +  LTR            LTR: long terminal repeat from Moloney murine leukemia virus
   3850..3902    -  CDS            lacI (fragment): lac repressor; lacI; The lac repressor binds to the lac operator to inhibit transcription in E. coli. This inhibition can be relieved by adding lactose or isopropyl-β-D-thiogalactopyranoside (IPTG).
   4085..4673    -  rep_origin     ori: high-copy-number ColE1/pMB1/pBR322/pUC origin of replication
   4833..5693    -  CDS            AmpR: β-lactamase; bla; confers resistance to ampicillin, carbenicillin, and related antibiotics
   5694..5798    -  promoter       AmpR promoter: bla
   5829..126     +  LTR            LTR (across the origin): long terminal repeat from Moloney murine leukemia virus
>Addgene plasmid #185991 | ORF7a-1x-BioID2 pBabe-puro (SARS-CoV-2) | addgene full sequence | sequence record 364145 | Addgene NGS Result
GACTGAGTCGCCCGGGTACCCGTGTATCCAATAAACCCTCTTGCAGTTGCATCCGACTTGTGGTCTCGCT
GTTCCTTGGGAGGGTCTCCTCTGAGTGATTGACTACCCGTCAGCGGGGGTCTTTCATTTGGGGGCTCGTC
CGGGATCGGGAGACCCCTGCCCAGGGACCACCGACCCACCACCGGGAGGCAAGCTGGCCAGCAACTTATC
TGTGTCTGTCCGATTGTCTAGTGTCTATGACTGATTTTATGCGCCTGCGTCGGTACTAGTTAGCTAACTA
GCTCTGTATCTGGCGGACCCGTGGTGGAACTGACGAGTTCTGAACACCCGGCCGCAACCCTGGGAGACGT
CCCAGGGACTTTGGGGGCCGTTTTTGTGGCCCGACCTGAGGAAGGGAGTCGATGTGGAATCCGACCCCGT
CAGGATATGTGGTTCTGGTAGGAGACGAGAACCTAAAACAGTTCCCGCCTCCGTCTGAATTTTTGCTTTC
GGTTTGGAACCGAAGCCGCGCGTCTTGTCTGCTGCAGCGCTGCAGCATCGTTCTGTGTTGTCTCTGTCTG
ACTGTGTTTCTGTATTTGTCTGAAAATTAGGGCCAGACTGTTACCACTCCCTTAAGTTTGACCTTAGGTC
ACTGGAAAGATGTCGAGCGGATCGCTCACAACCAGTCGGTAGATGTCAAGAAGAGACGTTGGGTTACCTT
CTGCTCTGCAGAATGGCCAACCTTTAACGTCGGATGGCCGCGAGACGGCACCTTTAACCGAGACCTCATC
ACCCAGGTTAAGATCAAGGTCTTTTCACCTGGCCCGCATGGACACCCAGACCAGGTCCCCTACATCGTGA
CCTGGGAAGCCTTGGCTTTTGACCCCCCTCCCTGGGTCAAGCCCTTTGTACACCCTAAGCCTCCGCCTCC
TCTTCCTCCATCCGCCCCGTCTCTCCCCCTTGAACCTCCTCGTTCGACCCCGCCTCGATCCTCCCTTTAT
CCAGCCCTCACTCCTTCTCTAGGCGCCGGCCGGATCCGCCACCATGAAGATCATCCTGTTCCTGGCCCTG
ATCACCCTGGCTACCTGCGAGCTGTACCACTACCAGGAATGCGTGCGCGGTACCACCGTGCTGCTGAAGG
AGCCTTGCAGCTCCGGCACCTACGAAGGAAACTCCCCCTTCCACCCTCTGGCCGACAACAAGTTCGCTCT
GACCTGCTTCTCTACTCAGTTCGCCTTCGCTTGCCCTGATGGTGTGAAGCACGTGTACCAGCTGCGCGCC
AGGTCTGTGAGCCCAAAGCTGTTCATCAGACAGGAGGAAGTGCAGGAGCTGTACAGCCCCATCTTCCTGA
TCGTGGCCGCTATCGTGTTCATCACCCTGTGCTTCACCCTGAAGCGTAAGACCGAAACCGGTGGTGGAGG
CGGGTCTGAATTCTTCAAGAACCTGATCTGGCTGAAGGAGGTGGACAGCACCCAGGAGAGACTGAAGGAG
TGGAACGTGAGCTACGGCACCGCCCTGGTGGCCGACAGACAGACCAAGGGCAGAGGCGGCCTGGGCAGAA
AGTGGCTGAGCCAGGAGGGCGGCCTGTACTTCAGCTTCCTGCTGAACCCCAAGGAGTTCGAGAACCTGCT
GCAGCTGCCCCTGGTGCTGGGCCTGAGCGTGAGCGAGGCCCTGGAGGAGATCACCGAGATCCCCTTCAGC
CTGAAGTGGCCCAACGACGTGTACTTCCAGGAGAAGAAGGTGAGCGGCGTGCTGTGCGAGCTGAGCAAGG
ACAAGCTGATCGTGGGCATCGGCATCAACGTGAACCAGAGAGAGATCCCCGAGGAGATCAAGGACAGAGC
CACCACCCTGTACGAGATCACCGGCAAGGACTGGGACAGAAAGGAGGTGCTGCTGAAGGTGCTGAAGAGA
ATCAGCGAGAACCTGAAGAAGTTCAAGGAGAAGAGCTTCAAGGAGTTCAAGGGCAAGATCGAGAGCAAGA
TGCTGTACCTGGGCGAGGAGGTGAAGCTGCTGGGCGAGGGCAAGATCACCGGCAAGCTGGTGGGCCTGAG
CGAGAAGGGCGGCGCCCTGATCCTGACCGAGGAGGGCATCAAGGAGATCCTGAGCGGCGAGTTCAGCCTG
AGAAGAAGCTACCCTTACGATGTACCGGATTACGCATGAGTCGACCCTGTGGAATGTGTGTCAGTTAGGG
TGTGGAAAGTCCCCAGGCTCCCCAGCAGGCAGAAGTATGCAAAGCATGCATCTCAATTAGTCAGCAACCA
GGTGTGGAAAGTCCCCAGGCTCCCCAGCAGGCAGAAGTATGCAAAGCATGCATCTCAATTAGTCAGCAAC
CATAGTCCCGCCCCTAACTCCGCCCATCCCGCCCCTAACTCCGCCCAGTTCCGCCCATTCTCCGCCCCAT
GGCTGACTAATTTTTTTTATTTATGCAGAGGCCGAGGCCGCCTCGGCCTCTGAGCTATTCCAGAAGTAGT
GAGGAGGCTTTTTTGGAGGCCTAGGCTTTTGCAAAAAGCTTACCATGACCGAGTACAAGCCCACGGTGCG
CCTCGCCACCCGCGACGACGTCCCCAGGGCCGTACGCACCCTCGCCGCCGCGTTCGCCGACTACCCCGCC
ACGCGCCACACCGTCGATCCGGACCGCCACATCGAGCGGGTCACCGAGCTGCAAGAACTCTTCCTCACGC
GCGTCGGGCTCGACATCGGCAAGGTGTGGGTCGCGGACGACGGCGCCGCGGTGGCGGTCTGGACCACGCC
GGAGAGCGTCGAAGCGGGGGCGGTGTTCGCCGAGATCGGCCCGCGCATGGCCGAGTTGAGCGGTTCCCGG
CTGGCCGCGCAGCAACAGATGGAAGGCCTCCTGGCGCCGCACCGGCCCAAGGAGCCCGCGTGGTTCCTGG
CCACCGTCGGCGTCTCGCCCGACCACCAGGGCAAGGGTCTGGGCAGCGCCGTCGTGCTCCCCGGAGTGGA
GGCGGCCGAGCGCGCCGGGGTGCCCGCCTTCCTGGAGACCTCCGCGCCCCGCAACCTCCCCTTCTACGAG
CGGCTCGGCTTCACCGTCACCGCCGACGTCGAGGTGCCCGAAGGACCGCGCACCTGGTGCATGACCCGCA
AGCCCGGTGCCTGACGCCCGCCCCACGACCCGCAGCGCCCGACCGAAAGGAGCGCACGACCCCATGCATC
GATAAAATAAAAGATTTTATTTAGTCTCCAGAAAAAGGGGGGAATGAAAGACCCCACCTGTAGGTTTGGC
AAGCTAGCTTAAGTAACGCCATTTTGCAAGGCATGGAAAAATACATAACTGAGAATAGAGAAGTTCAGAT
CAAGGTCAGGAACAGATGGAACAGCTGAATATGGGCCAAACAGGATATCTGTGGTAAGCAGTTCCTGCCC
CGGCTCAGGGCCAAGAACAGATGGAACAGCTGAATATGGGCCAAACAGGATATCTGTGGTAAGCAGTTCC
TGCCCCGGCTCAGGGCCAAGAACAGATGGTCCCCAGATGCGGTCCAGCCCTCAGCAGTTTCTAGAGAACC
ATCAGATGTTTCCAGGGTGCCCCAAGGACCTGAAATGACCCTGTGCCTTATTTGAACTAACCAATCAGTT
CGCTTCTCGCTTCTGTTCGCGCGCTTCTGCTCCCCGAGCTCAATAAAAGAGCCCACAACCCCTCACTCGG
GGCGCCAGTCCTCCGATTGACTGAGTCGCCCGGGTACCCGTGTATCCAATAAACCCTCTTGCAGTTGCAT
CCGACTTGTGGTCTCGCTGTTCCTTGGGAGGGTCTCCTCTGAGTGATTGACTACCCGTCAGCGGGGGTCT
TTCACATGCAGCATGTATCAAAATTAATTTGGTTTTTTTTCTTAAGTATTTACATTAAATGGCCATAGTT
GCATTAATGAATCGGCCAACGCGCGGGGAGAGGCGGTTTGCGTATTGGGCGCTCTTCCGCTTCCTCGCTC
ACTGACTCGCTGCGCTCGGTCGTTCGGCTGCGGCGAGCGGTATCAGCTCACTCAAAGGCGGTAATACGGT
TATCCACAGAATCAGGGGATAACGCAGGAAAGAACATGTGAGCAAAAGGCCAGCAAAAGGCCAGGAACCG
TAAAAAGGCCGCGTTGCTGGCGTTTTTCCATAGGCTCCGCCCCCCTGACGAGCATCACAAAAATCGACGC
TCAAGTCAGAGGTGGCGAAACCCGACAGGACTATAAAGATACCAGGCGTTTCCCCCTGGAAGCTCCCTCG
TGCGCTCTCCTGTTCCGACCCTGCCGCTTACCGGATACCTGTCCGCCTTTCTCCCTTCGGGAAGCGTGGC
GCTTTCTCATAGCTCACGCTGTAGGTATCTCAGTTCGGTGTAGGTCGTTCGCTCCAAGCTGGGCTGTGTG
CACGAACCCCCCGTTCAGCCCGACCGCTGCGCCTTATCCGGTAACTATCGTCTTGAGTCCAACCCGGTAA
GACACGACTTATCGCCACTGGCAGCAGCCACTGGTAACAGGATTAGCAGAGCGAGGTATGTAGGCGGTGC
TACAGAGTTCTTGAAGTGGTGGCCTAACTACGGCTACACTAGAAGAACAGTATTTGGTATCTGCGCTCTG
CTGAAGCCAGTTACCTTCGGAAAAAGAGTTGGTAGCTCTTGATCCGGCAAACAAACCACCGCTGGTAGCG
GTGGTTTTTTTGTTTGCAAGCAGCAGATTACGCGCAGAAAAAAAGGATCTCAAGAAGATCCTTTGATCTT
TTCTACGGGGTCTGACGCTCAGTGGAACGAAAACTCACGTTAAGGGATTTTGGTCATGAGATTATCAAAA
AGGATCTTCACCTAGATCCTTTTGCGGCCGCAAATCAATCTAAAGTATATATGAGTAAACTTGGTCTGAC
AGTTACCAATGCTTAATCAGTGAGGCACCTATCTCAGCGATCTGTCTATTTCGTTCATCCATAGTTGCCT
GACTCCCCGTCGTGTAGATAACTACGATACGGGAGGGCTTACCATCTGGCCCCAGTGCTGCAATGATACC
GCGAGACCCACGCTCACCGGCTCCAGATTTATCAGCAATAAACCAGCCAGCCGGAAGGGCCGAGCGCAGA
AGTGGTCCTGCAACTTTATCCGCCTCCATCCAGTCTATTAATTGTTGCCGGGAAGCTAGAGTAAGTAGTT
CGCCAGTTAATAGTTTGCGCAACGTTGTTGCCATTGCTACAGGCATCGTGGTGTCACGCTCGTCGTTTGG
TATGGCTTCATTCAGCTCCGGTTCCCAACGATCAAGGCGAGTTACATGATCCCCCATGTTGTGCAAAAAA
GCGGTTAGCTCCTTCGGTCCTCCGATCGTTGTCAGAAGTAAGTTGGCCGCAGTGTTATCACTCATGGTTA
TGGCAGCACTGCATAATTCTCTTACTGTCATGCCATCCGTAAGATGCTTTTCTGTGACTGGTGAGTACTC
AACCAAGTCATTCTGAGAATAGTGTATGCGGCGACCGAGTTGCTCTTGCCCGGCGTCAATACGGGATAAT
ACCGCGCCACATAGCAGAACTTTAAAAGTGCTCATCATTGGAAAACGTTCTTCGGGGCGAAAACTCTCAA
GGATCTTACCGCTGTTGAGATCCAGTTCGATGTAACCCACTCGTGCACCCAACTGATCTTCAGCATCTTT
TACTTTCACCAGCGTTTCTGGGTGAGCAAAAACAGGAAGGCAAAATGCCGCAAAAAAGGGAATAAGGGCG
ACACGGAAATGTTGAATACTCATACTCTTCCTTTTTCAATATTATTGAAGCATTTATCAGGGTTATTGTC
TCATGAGCGGATACATATTTGAATGTATTTAGAAAAATAAACAAATAGGGGTTCCGCGCACATTTCCCCG
AAAAGTGCCACCTGCAGCCTGAATATGGGCCAAACAGGATATCTGTGGTAAGCAGTTCCTGCCCCGGCTC
AGGGCCAAGAACAGATGGAACAGCTGAATATGGGCCAAACAGGATATCTGTGGTAAGCAGTTCCTGCCCC
GGCTCAGGGCCAAGAACAGATGGTCCCCAGATGCGGTCCAGCCCTCAGCAGTTTCTAGAGAACCATCAGA
TGTTTCCAGGGTGCCCCAAGGACCTGAAATGACCCTGTGCCTTATTTGAACTAACCAATCAGTTCGCTTC
TCGCTTCTGTTCGCGCGCTTCTGCTCCCCGAGCTCAATAAAAGAGCCCACAACCCCTCACTCGGGGCGCC
AGTCCTCCGATT
